>Addgene plasmid #134466 | mApple-M11-92 | addgene full sequence | sequence record 264536 | Addgene NGS Result
ATATATGGAGTTCCGCGTTACATAACTTACGGTAAATGGCCCGCCTGGCTGACCGCCCAACGACCCCCGC
CCATTGACGTCAATAATGACGTATGTTCCCATAGTAACGCCAATAGGGACTTTCCATTGACGTCAATGGG
TGGAGTATTTACGGTAAACTGCCCACTTGGCAGTACATCAAGTGTATCATATGCCAAGTACGCCCCCTAT
TGACGTCAATGACGGTAAATGGCCCGCCTGGCATTATGCCCAGTACATGACCTTATGGGACTTTCCTACT
TGGCAGTACATCTACGTATTAGTCATCGCTATTACCATGGTGATGCGGTTTTGGCAGTACATCAATGGGC
GTGGATAGCGGTTTGACTCACGGGGATTTCCAAGTCTCCACCCCATTGACGTCAATGGGAGTTTGTTTTG
GCACCAAAATCAACGGGACTTTCCAAAATGTCGTAACAACTCCGCCCCATTGACGCAAATGGGCGGTAGG
CGTGTACGGTGGGAGGTCTATATAAGCAGAGCTGGTTTAGTGAACCGTCAGATCCGCTAGCGCTACCGGT
CGCCACCATGGTGAGCAAGGGCGAGGAGAATAACATGGCCATCATCAAGGAGTTCATGCGCTTCAAGGTG
CACATGGAGGGCTCCGTGAACGGCCACGAGTTCGAGATCGAGGGCGAGGGCGAGGGCCGCCCCTACGAGG
CCTTTCAGACCGCTAAGCTGAAGGTGACCAAGGGTGGCCCCCTGCCCTTCGCCTGGGACATCCTGTCCCC
TCAGTTCATGTACGGCTCCAAGGTCTACATTAAGCACCCAGCCGACATCCCCGACTACTTCAAGCTGTCC
TTCCCCGAGGGCTTCAGGTGGGAGCGCGTGATGAACTTCGAGGACGGCGGCATTATTCACGTTAACCAGG
ACTCCTCCCTGCAGGACGGCGTGTTCATCTACAAGGTGAAGCTGCGCGGCACCAACTTCCCCTCCGACGG
CCCCGTAATGCAGAAGAAGACCATGGGCTGGGAGGCCTCCGAGGAGCGGATGTACCCCGAGGACGGCGCC
CTGAAGAGCGAGATCAAGAAGAGGCTGAAGCTGAAGGACGGCGGCCACTACGCCGCCGAGGTCAAGACCA
CCTACAAGGCCAAGAAGCCCGTGCAGCTGCCCGGCGCCTACATCGTCGACATCAAGTTGGACATCGTGTC
CCACAACGAGGACTACACCATCGTGGAACAGTACGAACGCGCCGAGGGCCGCCACTCCACCGGCGGCATG
GACGAGCTGTACAAGTCCGGACTCAGATCTCGAGCTCAAGCTTCGAATTCTCCGGGTGGACGAGGGAAGA
AGAAAGGCTCCGGCGGCGCCAGCAACCCGGTGCCTCCCAGGCCTCCGCCCCCTTGCCTGGCCCCCGCCCC
TCCCGCCGCCGGGCCGGCCCCTCCGCCCGAGTCGCCGCATAAGCGGAACCTGTACTATTTCTCCTACCCG
CTGTTTGTAGGCTTCGCGCTGCTGCGTTTGGTCGCCTTCCACCTGGGGCTCCTCTTCGTGTGGCTCTGCC
AGCGCTTCTCCCGCGCCCTCATGGCAGCCAAGAGGAGCTAAGGATCCACCGGATCTAGATAACTGATCAT
AATCAGCCATACCACATTTGTAGAGGTTTTACTTGCTTTAAAAAACCTCCCACACCTCCCCCTGAACCTG
AAACATAAAATGAATGCAATTGTTGTTGTTAACTTGTTTATTGCAGCTTATAATGGTTACAAATAAAGCA
ATAGCATCACAAATTTCACAAATAAAGCATTTTTTTCACTGCATTCTAGTTGTGGTTTGTCCAAACTCAT
CAATGTATCTTAACGCGTAAATTGTAAGCGTTAATATTTTGTTAAAATTCGCGTTAAATTTTTGTTAAAT
CAGCTCATTTTTTAACCAATAGGCCGAAATCGGCAAAATCCCTTATAAATCAAAAGAATAGACCGAGATA
GGGT
[37 nt withheld, positions 1965-2001]
AAAGAACGTGGACTCCAACGTCAAAGG
[49 nt withheld, positions 2029-2077]
T
[91 nt withheld, positions 2079-2169]
G
[124 nt withheld, positions 2171-2294]
CAGGTGGCACTTTTCGGGGAAATGTGCGCGGAACCCCTATTTGTTTATTTTTCTAAATACATTCAAATAT
GTATCCGCTCATGAGACAATAACCCTGATAAATGCTTCAATAATATTGAAAAAGGAAGAGTCCTGAGGCG
GAAAGAACCAGCTGTGGAATGTGTGTCAGTTAGGGTGTGGAAAGTCCCCAGGCTCCCCAGCAGGCAGAAG
TATGCAAAGCATGCATCTCAATTAGTCAGCAACCAGGTGTGGAAAGTCCCCAGGCTCCCCAGCAGGCAGA
AGTATGCAAAGCATGCATCTCAATTAGTCAGCAACCATAGTCCCGCCCCTAACTCCGCCCATCCCGCCCC
TAACTCCGCCCAGTTCCGCCCATTCTCCGCCCCATGGCTGACTAATTTTTTTTATTTATGCAGAGGCCGA
GGCCGCCTCGGCCTCTGAGCTATTCCAGAAGTAGTGAGGAGGCTTTTTTGGAGGCCTAGGCTTTTGCAAA
GATCGATCAAGAGACAGGATGAGGATCGTTTCGCATGATTGAACAAGATGGATTGCACGCAGGTTCTCCG
GCCGCTTGGGTGGAGAGGCTATTCGGCTATGACTGGGCACAACAGACAATCGGCTGCTCTGATGCCGCCG
TGTTCCGGCTGTCAGCGCAGGGGCGCCCGGTTCTTTTTGTCAAGACCGACCTGTCCGGTGCCCTGAATGA
ACTGCAAGACGAGGCAGCGCGGCTATCGTGGCTGGCCACGACGGGCGTTCCTTGCGCAGCTGTGCTCGAC
GTTGTCACTGAAGCGGGAAGGGACTGGCTGCTATTGGGCGAAGTGCCGGGGCAGGATCTCCTGTCATCTC
ACCTTGCTCCTGCCGAGAAAGTATCCATCATGGCTGATGCAATGCGGCGGCTGCATACGCTTGATCCGGC
TACCTGCCCATTCGACCACCAAGCGAAACATCGCATCGAGCGAGCACGTACTCGGATGGAAGCCGGTCTT
GTCGATCAGGATGATCTGGACGAAGAGCATCAGGGGCTCGCGCCAGCCGAACTGTTCGCCAGGCTCAAGG
CGAGCATGCCCGACGGCGAGGATCTCGTCGTGACCCATGGCGATGCCTGCTTGCCGAATATCATGGTGGA
AAATGGCCGCTTTTCTGGATTCATCGACTGTGGCCGGCTGGGTGTGGCGGACCGCTATCAGGACATAGCG
TTGGCTACCCGTGATATTGCTGAAGAGCTTGGCGGCGAATGGGCTGACCGCTTCCTCGTGCTTTACGGTA
TCGCCGCTCCCGATTCGCAGCGCATCGCCTTCTATCGCCTTCTTGACGAGTTCTTCTGAGCGGGACTCTG
GGGTTCGAAATGACCGACCAAGCGACGCCCAACCTGCCATCACGAGATTTCGATTCCACCGCCGCCTTCT
ATGAAAGGTTGGGCTTCGGAATCGTTTTCCGGGACGCCGGCTGGATGATCCTCCAGCGCGGGGATCTCAT
GCTGGAGTTCTTCGCCCACCCTAGGGGGAGGCTAACTGAAACACGGAAGGAGACAATACCGGAAGGAACC
CGCGCTATGACGGCAATAAAAAGACAGAATAAAACGCACGGTGTTGGGTCGTTTGTTCATAAACGCGGGG
TTCGGTCCCAGGGCTGGCACTCTGTCGATACCCCACCGAGACCCCATTGGGGCCAATACGCCCGCGTTTC
TTCCTTTTCCCCACCCCACCCCCCAAGTTCGGGTGAAGGCCCAGGGCTCGCAGCCAACGTCGGGGCGGCA
GGCCCTGCCATAGCCTCAGGTTACTCATATATACTTTAGATTGATTTAAAACTTCATTTTTAATTTAAAA
GGATCTAGGTGAAGATCCTTTTTGATAATCTCATGACCAAAATCCCTTAACGTGAGTTTTCGTTCCACTG
AGCGTCAGACCCCGTAGAAAAGATCAAAGGATCTTCTTGAGATCCTTTTTTTCTGCGCGTAATCTGCTGC
TTGCAAACAAAAAAACCACCGCTACCAGCGGTGGTTTGTTTGCCGGATCAAGAGCTACCAACTCTTTTTC
CGAAGGTAACTGGCTTCAGCAGAGCGCAGATACCAAATACTGTTCTTCTAGTGTAGCCGTAGTTAGGCCA
CCACTTCAAGAACTCTGTAGCACCGCCTACATACCTCGCTCTGCTAATCCTGTTACCAGTGGCTGCTGCC
AGTGGCGATAAGTCGTGTCTTACCGGGTTGGACTCAAGACGATAGTTACCGGATAAGGCGCAGCGGTCGG
GCTGAACGGGGGGTTCGTGCACACAGCCCAGCTTGGAGCGAACGACCTACACCGAACTGAGATACCTACA
GCGTGAGCTATGAGAAAGCGCCACGCTTCCCGAAGGGAGAAAGGCGGACAGGTATCCGGTAAGCGGCAGG
GTCGGAACAGGAGAGCGCACGAGGGAGCTTCCAGGGGGAAACGCCTGGTATCTTTATAGTCCTGTCGGGT
TTCGCCACCTCTGACTTGAGCGTCGATTTTTGTGATGCTCGTCAGGGGGGCGGAGCCTATGGAAAAACGC
CAGCAACGCGGCCTTTTTACGGTTCCTGGCCTTTTGCTGGCCTTTTGCTCACATGTTCTTTCCTGCGTTA
TCCCCTGATTCTGTGGATAACCGTATTACCGCCATGCATTAGTTATTAATAGTAATCAATTACGGGGTCA
TTAGTTCATAGCCC
Features (pLannotate 1.2.2; 16 found; start..end, strand, type, name):
     16..319     +  enhancer       CMV enhancer: human cytomegalovirus immediate early enhancer
    320..523     +  promoter       CMV promoter: human cytomegalovirus (CMV) immediate early promoter
    568..1275    +  CDS            mApple: mApple is a basic (constitutively fluorescent) red fluorescent protein published in 2008, derived from Discosoma sp.. It is reported to be a rapidly-maturing monomer with high acid sensitivity.
   1276..1311    +  misc_feature   MCS (fragment): multiple cloning site
   1306..1587    +  CDS            SPAST (fragment): SPAST_HUMAN - Also known as ADPSP, FSP2, KIAA1083 From Homo sapiens (Human).
   1604..1688    +  CDS            large T antigen (fragment): large T antigen from SV40 (simian virus 40)
   1711..1832    +  polyA_signal   SV40 poly(A) signal: SV40 polyadenylation signal
   1866..2294    -  rep_origin     f1 ori (sequence partly withheld): f1 bacteriophage origin of replication; arrow indicates direction of (+) strand synthesis
   2321..2425    +  promoter       AmpR promoter: bla
   2427..2784    +  promoter       SV40 promoter: SV40 enhancer and early promoter
   2819..3613    +  CDS            NeoR/KanR: aminoglycoside phosphotransferase from Tn5; aph(3')-II (or nptII); confers resistance to neomycin, kanamycin, and G418 (Geneticin®)
   3634..3786    +  CDS            ble (fragment): BLE_KLEPN - Experimental evidence at protein level: Swiss-Prot protein existence level 1. Binding protein with a strong affinity to the bleomycin family of antibiotics. Binds to CL990; an antimitotic-antibiotic compound. From Klebsiella pneumoniae.
   3845..3892    +  polyA_signal   HSV TK poly(A) signal: herpes simplex virus thymidine kinase polyadenylation signal (Cole and Stacy, 1985)
   3983..3999    -  polyA_signal   bGH poly(A) signal (fragment): bovine growth hormone polyadenylation signal
   4221..4809    +  rep_origin     ori: high-copy-number ColE1/pMB1/pBR322/pUC origin of replication
   4924..4968    +  enhancer       CMV enhancer (fragment): human cytomegalovirus immediate early enhancer
