[The description below was written by a language model from this plasmid's Addgene catalogue record and pLannotate feature annotations shown in this document.]
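Description:
mApple-M11-92 is a 4,968 bp mammalian expression plasmid built on the mApple-C1 backbone. It encodes the first 92 amino acids of the M1 isoform of human spastin (SPAST) fused to the C-terminus of the red fluorescent protein mApple. The human cytomegalovirus immediate early enhancer and promoter drive the mApple coding sequence. This is followed by a short stretch of multiple cloning site that acts as a linker, then the spastin fragment, which was inserted between EcoRI and BamHI sites that both remain intact. An SV40 polyadenylation signal terminates the transcript. The short "large T antigen" fragment annotated just upstream of that signal is probably part of the SV40-derived 3′ region rather than a functional coding element.

The plasmid is propagated in E. coli at high copy number from a ColE1/pUC-type origin and is selected with kanamycin. The NeoR/KanR gene (Tn5 aminoglycoside phosphotransferase) sits behind tandem promoters and ends in an HSV TK polyadenylation signal. The bacterial bla promoter gives kanamycin resistance in bacteria, and the SV40 early promoter/enhancer allows G418 selection in mammalian cells. An f1 origin is also present and can support single-stranded DNA production. The small ble and bGH poly(A) fragments look like backbone remnants or annotation hits, not working parts.

The recorded purpose is simply expression of the M1 1-92 fragment. The associated publication concerns spastin tethering lipid droplets to peroxisomes. The construct therefore seems suited to fluorescence imaging of where this N-terminal region of M1 spastin localises in transfected mammalian cells, although the record does not describe the fragment's specific function.
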