Addgene plasmid #134466: mApple-M11-92
Purpose: M11-92 expression
Depositing lab: Jennifer Lippincott-Schwartz. Depositing organization: HHMI, Janelia Research Campus. Publication: Spastin tethers lipid droplets to peroxisomes and directs fatty acid trafficking through ESCRT-III. Chang CL, Weigel AV, Ioannou MS, Pasolli HA, Xu CS, Peale DR, Shtengel G, Freeman M, Hess HF, Blackstone C, Lippincott-Schwartz J. J Cell Biol. 2019 Aug 5;218(8):2583-2599. doi: 10.1083/jcb.201902061. Epub 2019 Jun 21. PubMed 31227594.
Backbone
  Vector backbone: mApple-C1
  Total vector size (bp): 4968
  Vector type: Mammalian Expression
Growth in bacteria
  Bacterial resistance: Kanamycin, 50 μg/mL
  Growth temperature: 37°C
  Growth strain: DH5alpha
  Copy number: High Copy
Gene/Insert
  Gene/Insert name: M1 Spastin Amino Acids 1-92
  Species: H. sapiens (human)
  Mutation: M1 Spastin Amino Acids 1-92
  GenBank ID: NM_014946
  Entrez Gene: SPAST (a.k.a. ADPSP, FSP2, SPG4)
  Promoter: CMV
  Cloning method: Restriction Enzyme; 5′ cloning site EcoRI (not destroyed); 3′ cloning site BamHI (not destroyed)
  Sequencing primers: 5′ Unknown
Terms and licenses: Academic/Nonprofit Terms; Industry Terms: Not Available to Industry
How to cite: mApple-M11-92 was a gift from Jennifer Lippincott-Schwartz (Addgene plasmid # 134466 ; http://n2t.net/addgene:134466 ; RRID:Addgene_134466)
